Addgene plasmid #213861: pGWB602-po-mCerulean
Purpose: Binary vector for the expression of peroxisome transit peptide fused mCerulean in plants (for Agrobacterium-mediated genetic transformation and visualization of peroxisome.)
Depositing lab: Yutaka Kodama. Depositing organization: Utsunomiya University. Publication: Using the organelle glue technique to engineer the plant cell metabolome. Ishikawa K, Kobayashi M, Kusano M, Numata K, Kodama Y. Plant Cell Rep. 2023 Mar;42(3):599-607. doi: 10.1007/s00299-023-02982-2. Epub 2023 Jan 27. PubMed 36705704.
Backbone
  Vector backbone: pGWB602
  Total vector size (bp): 10559
  Vector type: Bacterial Expression, Plant Expression
  Selectable markers: Basta
Growth in bacteria
  Bacterial resistance: Spectinomycin, 50 μg/mL
  Growth temperature: 37°C
  Growth strain: DH5alpha
  Copy number: Unknown
Gene/Insert
  Gene/Insert name: Peroxisome transit peptide fused mCerulean
  Insert size (bp): 729
Terms and licenses: Academic/Nonprofit Terms; Industry Terms: Not Available to Industry
How to cite: pGWB602-po-mCerulean was a gift from Yutaka Kodama (Addgene plasmid # 213861 ; http://n2t.net/addgene:213861 ; RRID:Addgene_213861)
