[The description below was written by a language model from this plasmid's Addgene catalogue record and pLannotate feature annotations shown in this document.]
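Description:
pGWB602-po-mCerulean is a plant binary vector built on the Gateway-compatible pGWB602 backbone, intended for Agrobacterium-mediated transformation and for labelling peroxisomes with a cyan fluorescent protein. It is maintained in E. coli through a ColE1/pMB1-type origin (with the pBR322 bom region and a remnant of rop) and in Agrobacterium through the pVS1 replicon, comprising oriV, RepA and the StaA stability protein. Bacterial selection is by spectinomycin, conferred by the aadA aminoglycoside adenylyltransferase gene annotated on the backbone.

The T-DNA lies between the nopaline-type right and left border repeats. Within it, a CaMV 35S promoter drives strong constitutive expression of the insert, which sits between attB1 and attB2 sites, indicating it was introduced by a Gateway recombination reaction. The annotated coding sequence is mCerulean, a rapidly maturing monomeric cyan variant derived from Aequorea victoria GFP. The catalogue describes the 729 bp insert as mCerulean fused to a peroxisome transit peptide; the targeting signal itself is not annotated separately, and the record does not state its sequence or position, although the insert is only slightly longer than the annotated mCerulean reading frame, so the signal must be short. No terminator for the expression cassette is annotated. Also inside the T-DNA, in the opposite orientation, a NOS promoter drives the bar (BlpR) phosphinothricin acetyltransferase gene, giving Basta resistance for selecting transformed plants.

The sequenced record is 9,887 nt, whereas the catalogue lists a total size of 10,559 bp; this discrepancy is not explained. The associated work concerns engineering organelle interactions in plant cells, where this construct serves as a peroxisome marker.
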