Features (pLannotate 1.2.2; 22 found; start..end, strand, type, name):
     54..78      -  misc_feature   RB T-DNA repeat: right border repeat from nopaline C58 T-DNA
    144..298     -  CDS            lacZα (fragment): LacZα fragment of β-galactosidase; lacZ fragment
    301..321     -  misc_feature   MCS (fragment): pUC18/19 multiple cloning site
    812..1153    +  promoter       CaMV 35S promoter: strong constitutive promoter from cauliflower mosaic virus
   1179..1203    +  protein_bind   attB1: mutant version of attB; recombination site for the Gateway® BP reaction BP Clonase™
   1206..1922    +  CDS            mCerulean: mCerulean is a basic (constitutively fluorescent) cyan fluorescent protein published in 2005, derived from Aequorea victoria. It is reported to be a very rapidly-maturing monomer.
   1936..1960    -  protein_bind   attB2: mutant version of attB; recombination site for the Gateway® BP reaction BP Clonase™
   1975..2106    -  CDS            bah (fragment): BAH_STRHY - Protein inferred from homology: Swiss-Prot protein existence level 3. This protein removes the N-acetyl group from bialaphos as one of the final steps of the bialaphos biosynthetic pathway. From Streptomyces hygroscopicus.
   2121..2672    -  CDS            BlpR: phosphinothricin acetyltransferase; Streptomyces hygroscopicus bar; confers resistance to bialophos or phosphinothricin
   2724..2903    -  promoter       NOS promoter: nopaline synthase promoter
   2983..3312    -  CDS            tnpA (fragment): TN5P_ECOLX - Also known as tnp. Experimental evidence at protein level: Swiss-Prot protein existence level 1. Mediates transposition of transposon Tn5 by a 'cut and paste' mechanism. First, the monomeric transposase binds the 19 bp inverted DNA repeats flanking the transposon. Then, dimerization of the DNA- bound transposase creates a synaptic DNA complex. After nicking of the first DNA strand, excision of the transposon proceeds through a series of intermediates. The transposase then mediates the insertion of the transposon at a new site by strand transfer. The activity of the wild- type tran
   3409..3433    -  misc_feature   LB T-DNA repeat: left border repeat from nopaline C58 T-DNA
   3692..3715    +  promoter       Pc promoter (fragment): intI1 (promoter lies within the coding sequence); class 1 integron promoter
   3891..3947    +  CDS            GmR (fragment): gentamycin acetyltransferase; aacC1; confers resistance to gentamycin
   3958..4745    +  CDS            SmR (fragment): aminoglycoside adenylyltransferase (Murphy, 1985); aadA; confers resistance to spectinomycin and streptomycin
   4991..5579    +  rep_origin     ori: high-copy-number ColE1/pMB1/pBR322/pUC origin of replication
   5765..5905    -  misc_feature   bom: basis of mobility region from pBR322
   6007..6046    -  CDS            rop (fragment): Rop protein, which maintains plasmids at low copy number; rop
   6249..6443    -  rep_origin     pVS1 oriV: origin of replication for the Pseudomonas plasmid pVS1 (Heeb et al., 2000)
   6509..7582    -  CDS            pVS1 RepA: replication protein from the Pseudomonas plasmid pVS1 (Heeb et al., 2000)
   8011..8640    -  CDS            pVS1 StaA: stability protein from the Pseudomonas plasmid pVS1 (Heeb et al., 2000)
   9200..9601    -  CDS            Y4CG_SINFN (fragment): Protein inferred from homology: Swiss-Prot protein existence level 3. From Sinorhizobium fredii (strain NBRC 101917 / NGR234).
>Addgene plasmid #213861 | pGWB602-po-mCerulean | addgene full sequence | sequence record 425327 | Addgene NGS Result
TTTCACGCCCTTTTAAATATCCGATTATTCTAATAAACGCTCTTTTCTCTTAGGTTTACCCGCCAATATA
TCCTGTCAAACACTGATAGTTTAAACTGAAGGCGGGAAACGACAATCTGATCCAAGCTCAAGCTGCTCTA
GCATTCGCCATTCAGGCTGCGCAACTGTTGGGAAGGGCGATCGGTGCGGGCCTCTTCGCTATTACGCCAG
CTGGCGAAAGGGGGATGTGCTGCAAGGCGATTAAGTTGGGTAACGCCAGGGTTTTCCCAGTCACGACGTT
GTAAAACGACGGCCAGTGCCAAGCTTGCATGCCTGCAGGTCCCCAGATTAGCCTTTTCAATTTCAGAAAG
AATGCTAACCCACAGATGGTTAGAGAGGCTTACGCAGCAGGTCTCATCAAGACGATCTACCCGAGCAATA
ATCTCCAGGAAATCAAATACCTTCCCAAGAAGGTTAAAGATGCAGTCAAAAGATTCAGGACTAACTGCAT
CAAGAACACAGAGAAAGATATATTTCTCAAGATCAGAAGTACTATTCCAGTATGGACGATTCAAGGCTTG
CTTCACAAACCAAGGCAAGTAATAGAGATTGGAGTCTCTAAAAAGGTAGTTCCCACTGAATCAAAGGCCA
TGGAGTCAAAGATTCAAATAGAGGACCTAACAGAACTCGCCGTAAAGACTGGCGAACAGTTCATACAGAG
TCTCTTACGACTCAATGACAAGAAGAAAATCTTCGTCAACATGGTGGAGCACGACACACTTGTCTACTCC
AAAAATATCAAAGATACAGTCTCAGAAGACCAAAGGGCAATTGAGACTTTTCAACAAAGGGTAATATCCG
GAAACCTCCTCGGATTCCATTGCCCAGCTATCTGTCACTTTATTGTGAAGATAGTGGAAAAGGAAGGTGG
CTCCTACAAATGCCATCATTGCGATAAAGGAAAGGCCATCGTTGAAGATGCCTCTGCCGACAGTGGTCCC
AAAGATGGACCCCCACCCACGAGGAGCATCGTGGAAAAAGAAGACGTTCCAACCACGTCTTCAAAGCAAG
TGGATTGATGTGATATCTCCACTGACGTAAGGGATGACGCACAATCCCACTATCCTTCGCAAGACCCTTC
CTCTATATAAGGAAGTTCATTTCATTTGGAGAGAACACGGGGGACTCTAGAGTTATCAACAAGTTTGTAC
AAAAAAGCAGGCTCCATGGTGAGCAAGGGCGAGGAGCTGTTCACCGGGGTGGTGCCCATCCTGGTCGAGC
TGGACGGCGACGTAAACGGCCACAAGTTCAGCGTGTCCGGCGAGGGCGAGGGCGATGCCACCTACGGCAA
GCTGACCCTGAAGTTCATCTGCACCACCGGCAAGCTGCCCGTGCCCTGGCCCACCCTCGTGACCACCCTG
ACCTGGGGCGTGCAGTGCTTCGCCCGCTACCCCGACCACATGAAGCAGCACGACTTCTTCAAGTCCGCCA
TGCCCGAAGGCTACGTCCAGGAGCGCACCATCTTCTTCAAGGACGACGGCAACTACAAGACCCGCGCCGA
GGTGAAGTTCGAGGGCGACACCCTGGTGAACCGCATCGAGCTGAAGGGCATCGACTTCAAGGAGGACGGC
AACATCCTGGGGCACAAGCTGGAGTACAACGCCATCAGCGACAACGTCTATATCACCGCCGACAAGCAGA
AGAACGGCATCAAGGCCAACTTCAAGATCCGCCACAACATCGAGGACGGCAGCGTGCAGCTCGCCGACCA
CTACCAGCAGAACACCCCCATCGGCGACGGCCCCGTGCTGCTGCCCGACAACCACTACCTGAGCACCCAG
TCCAAGCTGAGCAAAGACCCCAACGAGAAGCGCGATCACATGGTCCTGCTGGAGTTCGTGACCGCCGCCG
GGATCACTCTCGGCATGGACGAGCTGTACAAGTCCAAGTTGTGAGACCCAGCTTTCTTGTACAAAGTGGT
TGATAACAGCGCTTAGGGGGACGTCCCCAGCTCGGTACCCCCTCCTGGGCACGGTCGTACGCGATCCGCC
GCGGTTCCACCTCACCATTGCGGGTATGCCAGTTGAGTTCGATGAGTTCCCGTACCAGCTCCAACTCGGG
CGATGCCACGCGCACTCCGTTCAGATCTCGGTGACGGGCAGGACCGGACGGGGCGGTACCGGCAGGCTGA
AGTCCAGCTGCCAGAAACCCACGTCATGCCAGTTCCCGTGCTTGAAGCCGGCCGCCCGCAGCATGCCGCG
GGGGGCATATCCGAGCGCCTCGTGCATGCGCACGCTCGGGTCGTTGGGCAGCCCGATGACAGCGACCACG
CTCTTGAAGCCCTGTGCCTCCAGGGACTTCAGCAGGTGGGTGTAGAGCGTGGAGCCCAGTCCCGTCCGCT
GGTGGCGGGGGGAGACGTACACGGTCGACTCGGCCGTCCAGTCGTAGGCGTTGCGTGCCTTCCAGGGGCC
CGCGTAGGCGATGCCGGCGACCTCGCCGTCCACCTCGGCGACGAGCCAGGGATAGCGCTCCCGCAGACGG
ACGAGGTCGTCCGTCCACTCCTGCGGTTCCTGCGGCTCGGTACGGAAGTTGACCGTGCTTGTCTCGATGT
AGTGGTTGACGATGGTGCAGACCGCCGGCATGTCCGCCTCGGTGGCACGGCGGATGTCGGCCGGGCGTCG
TTCTGGGCTCATATCTTATTGCCCCCCGGGATCAGATCTGGATTGAGAGTGAATATGAGACTCTAATTGG
ATACCGAGGGGAATTTATGGAACGTCAGTGGAGCATTTTTGACAAGAAATATTTGCTAGCTGATAGTGAC
CTTAGGCGACTTTTGAACGCGCAATAATGGTTTCTGACGTATGTGCTTAGCTCATTAAACTCCAGAAACC
CGCGGCTGAGTGGCTCCTTCAACGTTGCGGTTCTGTCAGTTCCAAACGTAAAACGGCTTGTCCCGCGTCA
TCGGCGGGGGTCATAACGTGACTCCCTTAATTCTCCGCTCATGATCTTGATCCCCTGCGCCATCAGATCC
TTGGCGGCAAGAAAGCCATCCAGTTTACTTTGCAGGGCTTCCCAACCTTACCAGAGGGCGCCCCAGCTGG
CAATTCCGGTTCGCTTGCTGTCCATAAAACCGCCCAGTCTAGCTATCGCCATGTAAGCCCACTGCAAGCT
ACCTGCTTTCTCTTTGCGCTTGCGTTTTCCCTTGTCCAGATAGCCCAGTAGCTGACATTCATCCGGGGTC
AGCACCGTTTCTGCGGACTGGCTTTCTACGTGTTCCGCTTCCTTTAGCAGCCCTTGCGCCCTGAGTGCTT
GCGGCAGCGTGAAGCTGATCCGTCGAGATTAATAGAAATAAATTCAGCCTAATTCGGCGTTAATTCAGTA
CATTAAAAACGTCCGCAATGTGTTATTAAGTTGTCTAAGCGTCAATTTGTTTACACCACAATATATCCTG
CCACCAGCCAGCCAACAGCTCCCCGACCGGCAGCTCGGCACAAAATCACCACTCGATACAGGCAGCCCAT
CAGTCCGGGACGGCGTCAGCGGGAGAGCCGTTGTAAGGCGGCAGACTTTGCTCATGTTACCGATGCTATT
CGGAAGAACGGCAACTAAGCTGCCGGGTTTGAAACACGGATGATCTCGCGGAGGGTAGCATGTTGATTGT
AACGATGACAGAGCGTTGCTGCCTGTGATCAATTCGGGCACGAACCCAGTGGACATAAGCCTGTTCGGTT
CGTAAGCTGTAATGCAAGTAGCGTATGCGCTCACGCAACTGGTCCAGAACCTTGACCGAACGCAGCGGTG
GTAACGGCGCAGTGGCGGTTTTCATGGCTTGTTATGACTGTTTTTTTGGGGTACAGTCTATGCCTCGGGC
ATCCAAGCAGCAAGCGCGTTACGCCGTGGGTCGATGTTTGATGTTATGGAGCAGCAACGATGTTACGCAG
CAGGGCAGTCGCCCTAAAACAAAGTTAAACATCATGGGGGAAGCGGTGATCGCCGAAGTATCGACTCAAC
TATCAGAGGTAGTTGGCGTCATCGAGCGCCATCTCGAACCGACGTTGCTGGCCGTACATTTGTACGGCTC
CGCAGTGGATGGCGGCCTGAAGCCACACAGTGATATTGATTTGCTGGTTACGGTGACCGTAAGGCTTGAT
GAAACAACGCGGCGAGCTTTGATCAACGACCTTTTGGAAACTTCGGCTTCCCCTGGAGAGAGCGAGATTC
TCCGCGCTGTAGAAGTCACCATTGTTGTGCACGACGACATCATTCCGTGGCGTTATCCAGCTAAGCGCGA
ACTGCAATTTGGAGAATGGCAGCGCAATGACATTCTTGCAGGTATCTTCGAGCCAGCCACGATCGACATT
GATCTGGCTATCTTGCTGACAAAAGCAAGAGAACATAGCGTTGCCTTGGTAGGTCCAGCGGCGGAGGAAC
TCTTTGATCCGGTTCCTGAACAGGATCTATTTGAGGCGCTAAATGAAACCTTAACGCTATGGAACTCGCC
GCCCGACTGGGCTGGCGATGAGCGAAATGTAGTGCTTACGTTGTCCCGCATTTGGTACAGCGCAGTAACC
GGCAAAATCGCGCCGAAGGATGTCGCTGCCGACTGGGCAATGGAGCGCCTGCCGGCCCAGTATCAGCCCG
TCATACTTGAAGCTAGACAGGCTTATCTTGGACAAGAAGAAGATCGCTTGGCCTCGCGCGCAGATCAGTT
GGAAGAATTTGTCCACTACGTGAAAGGCGAGATCACCAAGGTAGTCGGCAAATAATGTCTAGCTAGAAAT
TCGTTCAAGCCGACGCCGCTTCGCGGCGCGGCTTAACTCAAGCGTTAGATGCACTAAGCACATAATTGCT
CACAGCCAAACTATCAGGTCAAGTCTGCTTTTATTATTTTTAAGCGTGCATAATAAGCCCTACACAAATT
GGGAGATATATCATGCATGACCAAAATCCCTTAACGTGAGTTTTCGTTCCACTGAGCGTCAGACCCCGTA
GAAAAGATCAAAGGATCTTCTTGAGATCCTTTTTTTCTGCGCGTAATCTGCTGCTTGCAAACAAAAAAAC
CACCGCTACCAGCGGTGGTTTGTTTGCCGGATCAAGAGCTACCAACTCTTTTTCCGAAGGTAACTGGCTT
CAGCAGAGCGCAGATACCAAATACTGTCCTTCTAGTGTAGCCGTAGTTAGGCCACCACTTCAAGAACTCT
GTAGCACCGCCTACATACCTCGCTCTGCTAATCCTGTTACCAGTGGCTGCTGCCAGTGGCGATAAGTCGT
GTCTTACCGGGTTGGACTCAAGACGATAGTTACCGGATAAGGCGCAGCGGTCGGGCTGAACGGGGGGTTC
GTGCACACAGCCCAGCTTGGAGCGAACGACCTACACCGAACTGAGATACCTACAGCGTGAGCTATGAGAA
AGCGCCACGCTTCCCGAAGGGAGAAAGGCGGACAGGTATCCGGTAAGCGGCAGGGTCGGAACAGGAGAGC
GCACGAGGGAGCTTCCAGGGGGAAACGCCTGGTATCTTTATAGTCCTGTCGGGTTTCGCCACCTCTGACT
TGAGCGTCGATTTTTGTGATGCTCGTCAGGGGGGCGGAGCCTATGGAAAAACGCCAGCAACGCGGCCTTT
TTACGGTTCCTGGCCTTTTGCTGGCCTTTTGCTCACATGTTCTTTCCTGCGTTATCCCCTGATTCTGTGG
ATAACCGTATTACCGCCTTTGAGTGAGCTGATACCGCTCGCCGCAGCCGAACGACCGAGCGCAGCGAGTC
AGTGAGCGAGGAAGCGGAAGAGCGCCTGATGCGGTATTTTCTCCTTACGCATCTGTGCGGTATTTCACAC
CGCATATGGTGCACTCTCAGTACAATCTGCTCTGATGCCGCATAGTTAAGCCAGTATACACTCCGCTATC
GCTACGTGACTGGGTCATGGCTGCGCCCCGACACCCGCCAACACCCGCTGACGCGCCCTGACGGGCTTGT
CTGCTCCCGGCATCCGCTTACAGACAAGCTGTGACCGTCTCCGGGAGCTGCATGTGTCAGAGGTTTTCAC
CGTCATCACCGAAACGCGCGAGGCAGGGTGCCTTGATGTGGGCGCCGGCGGTCGAGTGGCGACGGCGCGG
CTTGTCCGCGCCCTGGTAGATTGCCTGGCCGTAGGCCAGCCATTTTTGAGCGGCCAGCGGCCGCGATAGG
CCGACGCGAAGCGGCGGGGCGTAGGGAGCGCAGCGACCGAAGGGTAGGCGCTTTTTGCAGCTCTTCGGCT
GTGCGCTGGCCAGACAGTTATGCACAGGCCAGGCGGGTTTTAAGAGTTTTAATAAGTTTTAAAGAGTTTT
AGGCGGAAAAATCGCCTTTTTTCTCTTTTATATCAGTCACTTACATGTGTGACCGGTTCCCAATGTACGG
CTTTGGGTTCCCAATGTACGGGTTCCGGTTCCCAATGTACGGCTTTGGGTTCCCAATGTACGTGCTATCC
ACAGGAAAGAGACCTTTTCGACCTTTTTCCCCTGCTAGGGCAATTTGCCCTAGCATCTGCTCCGTACATT
AGGAACCGGCGGATGCTTCGCCCTCGATCAGGTTGCGGTAGCGCATGACTAGGATCGGGCCAGCCTGCCC
CGCCTCCTCCTTCAAATCGTACTCCGGCAGGTCATTTGACCCGATCAGCTTGCGCACGGTGAAACAGAAC
TTCTTGAACTCTCCGGCGCTGCCACTGCGTTCGTAGATCGTCTTGAACAACCATCTGGCTTCTGCCTTGC
CTGCGGCGCGGCGTGCCAGGCGGTAGAGAAAACGGCCGATGCCGGGATCGATCAAAAAGTAATCGGGGTG
AACCGTCAGCACGTCCGGGTTCTTGCCTTCTGTGATCTCGCGGTACATCCAATCAGCTAGCTCGATCTCG
ATGTACTCCGGCCGCCCGGTTTCGCTCTTTACGATCTTGTAGCGGCTAATCAAGGCTTCACCCTCGGATA
CCGTCACCAGGCGGCCGTTCTTGGCCTTCTTCGTACGCTGCATGGCAACGTGCGTGGTGTTTAACCGAAT
GCAGGTTTCTACCAGGTCGTCTTTCTGCTTTCCGCCATCGGCTCGCCGGCAGAACTTGAGTACGTCCGCA
ACGTGTGGACGGAACACGCGGCCGGGCTTGTCTCCCTTCCCTTCCCGGTATCGGTTCATGGATTCGGTTA
GATGGGAAACCGCCATCAGTACCAGGTCGTAATCCCACACACTGGCCATGCCGGCCGGCCCTGCGGAAAC
CTCTACGTGCCCGTCTGGAAGCTCGTAGCGGATCACCTCGCCAGCTCGTCGGTCACGCTTCGACAGACGG
AAAACGGCCACGTCCATGATGCTGCGACTATCGCGGGTGCCCACGTCATAGAGCATCGGAACGAAAAAAT
CTGGTTGCTCGTCGCCCTTGGGCGGCTTCCTAATCGACGGCGCACCGGCTGCCGGCGGTTGCCGGGATTC
TTTGCGGATTCGATCAGCGGCCGCTTGCCACGATTCACCGGGGCGTGCTTCTGCCTCGATGCGTTGCCGC
TGGGCGGCCTGCGCGGCCTTCAACTTCTCCACCAGGTCATCACCCAGCGCCGCGCCGATTTGTACCGGGC
CGGATGGTTTGCGACCGCTCACGCCGATTCCTCGGGCTTGGGGGTTCCAGTGCCATTGCAGGGCCGGCAG
ACAACCCAGCCGCTTACGCCTGGCCAACCGCCCGTTCCTCCACACATGGGGCATTCCACGGCGTCGGTGC
CTGGTTGTTCTTGATTTTCCATGCCGCCTCCTTTAGCCGCTAAAATTCATCTACTCATTTATTCATTTGC
TCATTTACTCTGGTAGCTGCGCGATGTATTCAGATAGCAGCTCGGTAATGGTCTTGCCTTGGCGTACCGC
GTACATCTTCAGCTTGGTGTGATCCTCCGCCGGCAACTGAAAGTTGACCCGCTTCATGGCTGGCGTGTCT
GCCAGGCTGGCCAACGTTGCAGCCTTGCTGCTGCGTGCGCTCGGACGGCCGGCACTTAGCGTGTTTGTGC
TTTTGCTCATTTTCTCTTTACCTCATTAACTCAAATGAGTTTTGATTTAATTTCAGCGGCCAGCGCCTGG
ACCTCGCGGGCAGCGTCGCCCTCGGGTTCTGATTCAAGAACGGTTGTGCCGGCGGCGGCAGTGCCTGGGT
AGCTCACGCGCTGCGTGATACGGGACTCAAGAATGGGCAGCTCGTACCCGGCCAGCGCCTCGGCAACCTC
ACCGCCGATGCGCGTGCCTTTGATCGCCCGCGACACGACAAAGGCCGCTTGTAGCCTTCCATCCGTGACC
TCAATGCGCTGCTTAACCAGCTCCACCAGGTCGGCGGTGGCCCATATGTCGTAAGGGCTTGGCTGCACCG
GAATCAGCACGAAGTCGGCTGCCTTGATCGCGGACACAGCCAAGTCCGCCGCCTGGGGCGCTCCGTCGAT
CACTACGAAGTCGCGCCGGCCGATGGCCTTCACGTCGCGGTCAATCGTCGGGCGGTCGATGCCGACAACG
GTTAGCGGTTGATCTTCCCGCACGGCCGCCCAATCGCGGGCACTGCCCTGGGGATCGGAATCGACTAACA
GAACATCGGCCCCGGCGAGTTGCAGGGCGCGGGCTAGATGGGTTGCGATGGTCGTCTTGCCTGACCCGCC
TTTCTGGTTAAGTACAGCGATAACCTTCATGCGTTCCCCTTGCGTATTTGTTTATTTACTCATCGCATCA
TATACGCAGCGACCGCATGACGCAAGCTGTTTTACTCAAATACACATCACCTTTTTAGACGGCGGCGCTC
GGTTTCTTCAGCGGCCAAGCTGGCCGGCCAGGCCGCCAGCTTGGCATCAGACAAACCGGCCAGGATTTCA
TGCAGCCGCACGGTTGAGACGTGCGCGGGCGGCTCGAACACGTACCCGGCCGCGATCATCTCCGCCTCGA
TCTCTTCGGTAATGAAAAACGGTTCGTCCTGGCCGTCCTGGTGCGGTTTCATGCTTGTTCCTCTTGGCGT
TCATTCTCGGCGGCCGCCAGGGCGTCGGCCTCGGTCAATGCGTCCTCACGGAAGGCACCGCGCCGCCTGG
CCTCGGTGGGCGTCACTTCCTCGCTGCGCTCAAGTGCGCGGTACAGGGTCGAGCGATGCACGCCAAGCAG
TGCAGCCGCCTCTTTCACGGTGCGGCCTTCCTGGTCGATCAGCTCGCGGGCGTGCGCGATCTGTGCCGGG
GTGAGGGTAGGGCGGGGGCCAAACTTCACGCCTCGGGCCTTGGCGGCCTCGCGCCCGCTCCGGGTGCGGT
CGATGATTAGGGAACGCTCGAACTCGGCAATGCCGGCGAACACGGTCAACACCATGCGGCCGGCCGGCGT
GGTGGTGTCGGCCCACGGCTCTGCCAGGCTACGCAGGCCCGCGCCGGCCTCCTGGATGCGCTCGGCAATG
TCCAGTAGGTCGCGGGTGCTGCGGGCCAGGCGGTCTAGCCTGGTCACTGTCACAACGTCGCCAGGGCGTA
GGTGGTCAAGCATCCTGGCCAGCTCCGGGCGGTCGCGCCTGGTGCCGGTGATCTTCTCGGAAAACAGCTT
GGTGCAGCCGGCCGCGTGCAGTTCGGCCCGTTGGTTGGTCAAGTCCTGGTCGTCGGTGCTGACGCGGGCA
TAGCCCAGCAGGCCAGCGGCGGCGCTCTTGTTCATGGCGTAATGTCTCCGGTTCTAGTCGCAAGTATTCT
ACTTTATGCGACTAAAACACGCGACAAGAAAACGCCAGGAAAAGGGCAGGGCGGCAGCCTGTCGCGTAAC
TTAGGACTTGTGCGACATGTCGTTTTCAGAAGACGGCTGCACTGAACGTCAGAAGCCGACTGCACTATAG
CAGCGGAGGGGTTGGATCAAAGTACTTTGATCCCGAGGGGAACCCTGTGGTTGGCATGCACATACAAATG
GACGAACGGATAAACCT
